Addgene plasmid #143318: TFORF1803
Purpose: Lentiviral vector for overexpressing transcription factor ORFs with unique 24-bp barcodes. Barcodes facilitate identification of transcription factors in pooled screens.
Depositing lab: Feng Zhang. Depositing organization: Broad Institute. Publication: A transcription factor atlas of directed differentiation. Joung J, Ma S, Tay T, Geiger-Schuller KR, Kirchgatterer PC, Verdine VK, Guo B, Arias-Garcia MA, Allen WE, Singh A, Kuksenko O, Abudayyeh OO, Gootenberg JS, Fu Z, Macrae RK, Buenrostro JD, Regev A, Zhang F. Cell. 2023 Jan 5;186(1):209-229.e26. doi: 10.1016/j.cell.2022.11.026. PubMed 36608654.
Backbone
  Vector backbone: pLX_TRC317
  Backbone manufacturer: Broad Institute Genetic Perturbation Platform
  Backbone size w/o insert (bp): 8264
  Vector type: Mammalian Expression, Lentiviral
  Selectable markers: Puromycin
Growth in bacteria
  Bacterial resistance: Ampicillin, 100 μg/mL
  Growth temperature: 37°C
  Growth strain: NEB Stable
  Copy number: High Copy
Gene/Insert
  Gene/Insert name: USF1
  Species: H. sapiens (human)
  Insert size (bp): 1034
  Entrez Gene: USF1 (a.k.a. FCHL, FCHL1, HYPLIP1, MLTF, MLTFI, UEF, bHLHb11)
  Promoter: EF1a
  Cloning method: Unknown
  Sequencing primers: 5′ GGGTGGAGACTGAAGTTAGGCCAG; 3′ CACATAGCGTAAAAGGAGCAACATAG
Terms and licenses: Academic/Nonprofit Terms; Industry Terms: Not Available to Industry
Depositor comments: NM_001276373,NM_007122,ENST00000368020,ENST00000368021 . The transcription factor ORF portion of this plasmid was synthesized by Genewiz. Please test multiple small colonies in case of plasmid recombination. To make this collection available in a timely manner, a portion of this collection was not fully sequenced by Addgene. If an Addgene verified full plasmid sequence is not available, please contact us prior to placing an order to request the full sequence.
How to cite: TFORF1803 was a gift from Feng Zhang (Addgene plasmid # 143318 ; http://n2t.net/addgene:143318 ; RRID:Addgene_143318)
