[The description below was written by a language model from this plasmid's Addgene catalogue record and pLannotate feature annotations shown in this document.]
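Description:
TFORF1803 is a lentiviral mammalian expression plasmid built on the pLX_TRC317 backbone and carrying the human USF1 open reading frame. USF1 is a basic helix-loop-helix transcription factor that binds E-box motifs. The plasmid belongs to a barcoded transcription factor ORF collection in which each construct carries a unique 24-bp barcode, so the overexpressed factor can be identified in pooled screens. The feature table does not annotate the barcode, so its exact position cannot be given from the record. In bacteria the plasmid replicates from a high-copy ColE1/pUC-type origin under ampicillin selection (AmpR). An f1 origin and remnants of a lac/lacZα cloning region with T3 and T7 promoters are also present. The depositor warns that recombination can occur during propagation, as is common for LTR-containing plasmids.

The viral cassette has a third-generation layout. An RSV promoter is fused to a truncated HIV-1 5' LTR and drives the genomic transcript. It is followed by the Ψ packaging signal, a partial gag sequence, the Rev response element for Rev-dependent nuclear export, and a self-inactivating ΔU3 3' LTR with a downstream SV40 polyadenylation signal. Within the provirus, an SV40 early promoter/origin region lies upstream of a puromycin N-acetyltransferase gene, which allows selection of transduced cells. A cPPT/CTS element then aids nuclear import. The strong constitutive EF-1α promoter drives the USF1 coding sequence, and a WPRE downstream enhances transcript stability and expression. A short U6 promoter fragment is annotated between the ORF and the WPRE and may simply be a primer-binding or barcode-flanking sequence. The construct is meant to be packaged into lentivirus for stable USF1 overexpression, for example in pooled directed-differentiation screens.
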