Features (pLannotate 1.2.2; 32 found; start..end, strand, type, name):
     35..55      -  rep_origin     SV40 ori (fragment): SV40 origin of replication
     59..130     -  promoter       SV40 promoter (fragment): SV40 enhancer and early promoter
    131..154     -  promoter       SV40 promoter (fragment): SV40 early promoter
    161..187     -  CDS            Rev (fragment): human immunodeficiency virus 1 (HIV-1) Rev protein; rev; enhances nuclear export of unspliced and incompletely spliced viral mRNAs
    564..797     -  misc_feature   RRE: The Rev response element (RRE) of HIV-1 allows for Rev-dependent mRNA export from the nucleus to the cytoplasm.
    943..1306    -  CDS            HIV-1 gag (fragment): gag protein from human immunodeficiency virus 1; gag
   1290..1415    -  misc_feature   HIV-1 Ψ: packaging signal of human immunodeficiency virus type 1
   1462..1642    -  LTR            5' LTR (truncated): truncated 5' long terminal repeat (LTR) from HIV-1
   1643..1869    -  promoter       RSV promoter: Rous sarcoma virus enhancer/promoter
   1897..1915    -  promoter       T3 promoter: promoter for bacteriophage T3 RNA polymerase
   1960..1976    -  protein_bind   lac operator: The lac repressor binds to the lac operator to inhibit transcription in E. coli. This inhibition can be relieved by adding lactose or isopropyl-β-D-thiogalactopyranoside (IPTG). lac repressor encoded by lacI
   1984..2014    -  promoter       lac promoter: promoter for the E. coli lac operon
   2029..2050    -  protein_bind   CAP binding site: CAP binding activates transcription in the presence of cAMP. E. coli catabolite activator protein
   2063..2155    -  CDS            lacI (fragment): lac repressor; lacI; The lac repressor binds to the lac operator to inhibit transcription in E. coli. This inhibition can be relieved by adding lactose or isopropyl-β-D-thiogalactopyranoside (IPTG).
   2338..2926    -  rep_origin     ori: high-copy-number ColE1/pMB1/pBR322/pUC origin of replication
   3097..3957    -  CDS            AmpR: β-lactamase; bla; confers resistance to ampicillin, carbenicillin, and related antibiotics
   3958..4062    -  promoter       AmpR promoter: bla
   4115..4543    -  rep_origin     f1 ori (sequence partly withheld): f1 bacteriophage origin of replication; arrow indicates direction of (+) strand synthesis
   4548..4703    -  CDS            lacZα (fragment): LacZα fragment of β-galactosidase; lacZ fragment
   4711..4729    +  promoter       T7 promoter: promoter for bacteriophage T7 RNA polymerase
   4750..4885    -  rep_origin     SV40 ori: SV40 origin of replication
   4925..5046    -  polyA_signal   SV40 poly(A) signal: SV40 polyadenylation signal
   5124..5357    -  LTR            3' LTR (ΔU3): self-inactivating 3' long terminal repeat (LTR) from HIV-1
   5359..5378    -  misc_feature   cPPT/CTS (fragment): central polypurine tract and central termination sequence of HIV-1
   5429..6017    -  misc_feature   WPRE: woodchuck hepatitis virus posttranscriptional regulatory element
   6059..6112    -  promoter       U6 promoter (fragment): RNA polymerase III promoter for human U6 snRNA
   6128..7057    -  CDS            USF1: USF1_HUMAN - Also known as BHLHB11, USF. Experimental evidence at protein level: Swiss-Prot protein existence level 1. Transcription factor that binds to a symmetrical DNA sequence (E-boxes) (5'-CACGTG-3') that is found in a variety of viral and cellular promoters. From Homo sapiens (Human).
   7074..8252    -  promoter       EF-1α promoter: strong constitutive promoter for human elongation factor EF-1α
   8259..8325    -  CDS            small t antigen (fragment): SV40 (simian virus 40) small t antigen
   8390..8507    -  misc_feature   cPPT/CTS: central polypurine tract and central termination sequence of HIV-1
   8556..9152    -  CDS            PuroR (fragment): puromycin N-acetyltransferase; pac from Streptomyces; confers resistance to puromycin
   9198..35      -  rep_origin     SV40 ori (across the origin): SV40 origin of replication
>Addgene plasmid #143318 | TFORF1803 | addgene full sequence | sequence record 408542 | Addgene NGS Result
GAATGGGCGGAACTGGGCGGAGTTAGGGGCGGGATGGGCGGAGTTAGGGGCGGGACTATGGTTGCTGACT
AATTGAGACGCATGCTTTGCATACTTCTGCCTGCTGGGGAGCCTGGGGACTTTCCACACCTGGTTGCTGA
CTAATTGAGATGCAATGCATGGGTCCCCTCGGGGTTGGGAGGTGGGTCTGAAACGATAATGGTGAATATC
CCTGCCTAACTCTATTCACTATAGAAAGTACAGCAAAAACTATTCTTAAACCTACCAAGCCTCCTACTAT
CATTATGAATAATTTTATATACCACAGCCAATTTGTTATGTTAAACCAATTCCACAAACTTGCCCATTTA
TCTAATTCCAATAATTCTTGTTCATTCTTTTCTTGCTGGTTTTGCGATTCTTCAATTAAGGAGTGTATTA
AGCTTGTGTAATTGTTAATTTCTCTGTCCCACTCCATCCAGGTCGTGTGATTCCAAATCTGTTCCAGAGA
TTTATTACTCCAACTAGCATTCCAAGGCACAGCAGTGGTGCAAATGAGTTTTCCAGAGCAACCCCAAATC
CCCAGGAGCTGTTGATCCTTTAGGTATCTTTCCACAGCCAGGATTCTTGCCTGGAGCTGCTTGATGCCCC
AGACTGTGAGTTGCAACAGATGCTGTTGCGCCTCAATAGCCCTCAGCAAATTGTTCTGCTGCTGCACTAT
ACCAGACAATAATTGTCTGGCCTGTACCGTCAGCGTCATTGACGCTGCGCCCATAGTGCTTCCTGCTGCT
CCCAAGAACCCAAGGAACAAAGCTCCTATTCCCACTGCTCTTTTTTCTCTCTGCACCACTCTTCTCTTTG
CCTTGGTGGGTGCTACTCCTAATGGTTCAATTTTTACTACTTTATATTTATATAATTCACTTCTCCAATT
GTCCCTCATATCTCCTCCTCCAGGTCTGAAGATCAGCGGCCGCTTGCTGTGCGGTGGTCTTACTTTTGTT
TTGCTCTTCCTCTATCTTGTCTAAAGCTTCCTTGGTGTCTTTTATCTCTATCCTTTGATGCACACAATAG
AGGGTTGCTACTGTATTATATAATGATCTAAGTTCTTCTGATCCTGTCTGAAGGGATGGTTGTAGCTGTC
CCAGTATTTGTCTACAGCCTTCTGATGTTTCTAACAGGCCAGGATTAACTGCGAATCGTTCTAGCTCCCT
GCTTGCCCATACTATATGTTTTAATTTATATTTTTTCTTTCCCCCTGGCCTTAACCGAATTTTTTCCCAT
CGCGATCTAATTCTCCCCCGCTTAATACTGACGCTCTCGCACCCATCTCTCTCCTTCTAGCCTCCGCTAG
TCAAAATTTTTGGCGTACTCACCAGTCGCCGCCCCTCGCCTCTTGCCGTGCGCGCTTCAGCAAGCCGAGT
CCTGCGTCGAGAGAGCTCCTCTGGTTTCCCTTTCGCTTTCAAGTCCCTGTTCGGGCGCCACTGCTAGAGA
TTTTCCACACTGACTAAAAGGGTCTGAGGGATCTCTAGTTACCAGAGTCACACAACAGACGGGCACACAC
TACTTGAAGCACTCAAGGCAAGCTTTATTGAGGCTTAAGCAGTGGGTTCCCTAGTTAGCCAGAGAGCTCC
CAGGCTCAGATCTGGTCTAACCAGAGAGACCCGTTTATGTATCGAGCTAGGCACTTAAATACAATATCTC
TGCAATGCGGCAATTCAGTGGTTCGTCCAATCCATGTCAGACCCGTCTGTTGCCTTCCTAATAAGGCACG
ATCGTACCACCTTACTTCCACCAATCGGCATGCACGGTGCTTTTTCTCTCCTTGTAAGGCATGTTGCTAA
CTCATCGTTACCATGTTGCAAGACTACAAGAGTATTGCATAAGACTACATTAAGCTTGCAGCTCCAGCTT
TTGTTCCCTTTAGTGAGGGTTAATTGCGCGCTTGGCGTAATCATGGTCATAGCTGTTTCCTGTGTGAAAT
TGTTATCCGCTCACAATTCCACACAACATACGAGCCGGAAGCATAAAGTGTAAAGCCTGGGGTGCCTAAT
GAGTGAGCTAACTCACATTAATTGCGTTGCGCTCACTGCCCGCTTTCCAGTCGGGAAACCTGTCGTGCCA
GCTGCATTAATGAATCGGCCAACGCGCGGGGAGAGGCGGTTTGCGTATTGGGCGCTCTTCCGCTTCCTCG
CTCACTGACTCGCTGCGCTCGGTCGTTCGGCTGCGGCGAGCGGTATCAGCTCACTCAAAGGCGGTAATAC
GGTTATCCACAGAATCAGGGGATAACGCAGGAAAGAACATGTGAGCAAAAGGCCAGCAAAAGGCCAGGAA
CCGTAAAAAGGCCGCGTTGCTGGCGTTTTTCCATAGGCTCCGCCCCCCTGACGAGCATCACAAAAATCGA
CGCTCAAGTCAGAGGTGGCGAAACCCGACAGGACTATAAAGATACCAGGCGTTTCCCCCTGGAAGCTCCC
TCGTGCGCTCTCCTGTTCCGACCCTGCCGCTTACCGGATACCTGTCCGCCTTTCTCCCTTCGGGAAGCGT
GGCGCTTTCTCATAGCTCACGCTGTAGGTATCTCAGTTCGGTGTAGGTCGTTCGCTCCAAGCTGGGCTGT
GTGCACGAACCCCCCGTTCAGCCCGACCGCTGCGCCTTATCCGGTAACTATCGTCTTGAGTCCAACCCGG
TAAGACACGACTTATCGCCACTGGCAGCAGCCACTGGTAACAGGATTAGCAGAGCGAGGTATGTAGGCGG
TGCTACAGAGTTCTTGAAGTGGTGGCCTAACTACGGCTACACTAGAAGAACAGTATTTGGTATCTGCGCT
CTGCTGAAGCCAGTTACCTTCGGAAAAAGAGTTGGTAGCTCTTGATCCGGCAAACAAACCACCGCTGGTA
GCGGTGGTTTTTTTGTTTGCAAGCAGCAGATTACGCGCAGAAAAAAAGGATCTCAAGAAGATCCTTTGAT
CTTTTCTACGGGGTCTGACGCTCAGTGGAACGAAAACTCACGTTAAGGGATTTTGGTCATGAGATTATCA
AAAAGGATCTTCACCTAGATCCTTTTAAATTAAAAATGAAGTTTTAAATCAATCTAAAGTATATATGAGT
AAACTTGGTCTGACAGTTACCAATGCTTAATCAGTGAGGCACCTATCTCAGCGATCTGTCTATTTCGTTC
ATCCATAGTTGCCTGACTCCCCGTCGTGTAGATAACTACGATACGGGAGGGCTTACCATCTGGCCCCAGT
GCTGCAATGATACCGCGAGACCCACGCTCACCGGCTCCAGATTTATCAGCAATAAACCAGCCAGCCGGAA
GGGCCGAGCGCAGAAGTGGTCCTGCAACTTTATCCGCCTCCATCCAGTCTATTAATTGTTGCCGGGAAGC
TAGAGTAAGTAGTTCGCCAGTTAATAGTTTGCGCAACGTTGTTGCCATTGCTACAGGCATCGTGGTGTCA
CGCTCGTCGTTTGGTATGGCTTCATTCAGCTCCGGTTCCCAACGATCAAGGCGAGTTACATGATCCCCCA
TGTTGTGCAAAAAAGCGGTTAGCTCCTTCGGTCCTCCGATCGTTGTCAGAAGTAAGTTGGCCGCAGTGTT
ATCACTCATGGTTATGGCAGCACTGCATAATTCTCTTACTGTCATGCCATCCGTAAGATGCTTTTCTGTG
ACTGGTGAGTACTCAACCAAGTCATTCTGAGAATAGTGTATACGGCGACCGAGTTGCTCTTGCCCGGCGT
CAATACGGGATAATACCGCGCCACATAGCAGAACTTTAAAAGTGCTCATCATTGGAAAACGTTCTTCGGG
GCGAAAACTCTCAAGGATCTTACCGCTGTTGAGATCCAGTTCGATGTAACCCACTCGTGCACCCAACTGA
TCTTCAGCATCTTTTACTTTCACCAGCGTTTCTGGGTGAGCAAAAACAGGAAGGCAAAATGCCGCAAAAA
AGGGAATAAGGGCGACACGGAAATGTTGAATACTCATACTCTTCCTTTTTCAATATTATTGAAGCATTTA
TCAGGGTTATTGTCTCATGAGCGGATACATATTTGAATGTATTTAGAAAAATAAACAAATAGGGGTTCCG
CGCACATTTCCCCGAAAAGTGCCACCTAAATTGTAAGCGTTAATATTTTGTTAAAATTCGCGTTAAATTT
TTGTTAAATCAGCTCATTTTTTAACCAATAGGCCGAAATCGGCAAAATCCCTTATAAATCAAAAGAATAG
ACCGAGATAGGGT
[37 nt withheld, positions 4214-4250]
AAAGAACGTGGACTCCAACGTCAAAGG
[49 nt withheld, positions 4278-4326]
T
[91 nt withheld, positions 4328-4418]
G
[124 nt withheld, positions 4420-4543]
CCCATTCGCCATTCAGGCTGCGCAACTGTTGGGAAGGGCGATCGGTGCGGGCCTCTTCGCTATTACGCCA
GCTGGCGAAAGGGGGATGTGCTGCAAGGCGATTAAGTTGGGTAACGCCAGGGTTTTCCCAGTCACGACGT
TGTAAAACGACGGCCAGTGAGCGCGCGTAATACGACTCACTATAGGGCGAATTGGGTACGTCCCTAGGCC
TCCAAAAAAGCCTCCTCACTACTTCTGGAATAGCTCAGAGGCCGAGGCGGCCTCGGCCTCTGCATAAATA
AAAAAAATTAGTCAGCCATGGGGCGGAGAATGGGCGGAACTGGGCGGAGTTAGGGGCGGGATGGGCGGAG
TTAGGGGCGGGATAGCTAGAGCCAGACATGATAAGATACATTGATGAGTTTGGACAAACCACAACTAGAA
TGCAGTGAAAAAAATGCTTTATTTGTGAAATTTGTGATGCTATTGCTTTATTTGTAACCATTATAAGCTG
CAATAAACAAGTTCCTCTCACTCTCTGATATTCATTTCTTTGCAAGTTATAAATACTGAATAATAAGATG
ACATGAACTACTATACGTACTGCTAGAGATTTTCCACACTGACTAAAAGGGTCTGAGGGATCTCTAGTTA
CCAGAGTCACACAACAGACGGGCACACACTACTTGAAGCACTCAAGGCAAGCTTTATTGAGGCTTAAGCA
GTGGGTTCCCTAGTTAGCCAGAGAGCTCCCAGGCTCAGATCTGGTCTAACCAGAGAGACCCAGTACAAGC
AAAAAGCAGATCTTGTCTTCGTTGGGAGTGAATTAGCCCTTCCAGTCCCCCCTTTTCTTTTAAAAAGTGG
CTAAGATCTACAGCTGCCTTGTAAGTCATTGGTCTTAAAGTCGACGCGGGGAGGCGGCCCAAAGGGAGAT
CCGACTCGTCTGAGGGCGAAGGCGAAGACGCGGAAGAGGCCGCAGAGCCGGCAGCAGGCCGCGGGAAGGA
AGGTCCGCTGGATTGAGGGCCGAAGGGACGTAGCAGAAGGACGTCCCGCGCAGAATCCAGGTGGCAACAC
AGGCGAGCAGCCAAGGAAAGGACGATGATTTCCCCGACAACACCACGGAATTGTCAGTGCCCAACAGCCG
AGCCCCTGTCCAGCAGCGGGCAAGGCAGGCGGCGATGAGTTCCGCCGTGGCAATAGGGAGGGGGAAAGCG
AAAGTCCCGGAAAGGAGCTGACAGGTGGTGGCAATGCCCCAACCAGTGGGGGTTGCGTCAGCAAACACAG
TGCACACCACGCCACGTTGCCTGACAACGGGCCACAACTCCTCATAAAGAGACAGCAACCAGGATTTATA
CAAGGAGGAGAAAATGAAAGCCATACGGGAAGCAATAGCATGATACAAAGGCATTAAAGCAGCGTATCCA
CATAGCGTAAAAGGAGCAACATAGTTAAGAATACCAGTCAATCTTTCACAAATTTTGTAATCCAGAGGTT
GATTGTCGACTTAACGCGTAAGCATGGTCCAGCACAGCCGCTCTCGTCCTTTCCACAAGATATATAAAGC
CAAGAAATCGAAATACTTTCAAGTTACGGACTAGTTCATTACTAGTTGCTGTCATTCTTGATGACGACCT
CTAATCCGTGGTGCCGCAACTGAGCTCGAAGCAGCAGATTCTTGTTTTTAAGATCTTCCACCTGTTGTCG
AAGCACGTCATTGTCCAGCTGCAGTTGGTCAAGTCCCTGCAGTTCTTCAGACAAGCGGTGGTTACTCTGC
CGAAGCTCCTGGATATAATCACAAGCTTTGGATAGAATCCCACCTTTACTCTGGCCAGACTTGGTGCTCT
CCATAGAGCAGTCTGGGATTATCTTGGAGAGCTGCACGATCCAGTTGTTGATCTTGTCTCGGCGGCGACG
CTCCACTTCATTATGCTGAGCCCTGCGTTTCTCATCCCGAGTCGTCCGGGGAGCTTCTGACTTCGGGGAA
TAAGGGTGAGTCCTAGGGGCAATTGAGCGCTGGCTTCCTCCCTGCAGTACTTCTTGTGGTGACATCATCA
CAAAGAATTGACCAGTGCCAGGAGGGGTCGCCTGCCCCAGCAGTGCCTCTGAGCCCTGGGTAGTAACAAC
AGCAGCTGTACTCCCCGATGTGGTACCCCCTGCCCCATCTCCCACTGCCGTGCTGGGGAAGTAAGTATAG
TGCGTCTCAGCAGCTGTCCCCTCCGTGTCAACTGCATCATCACTGGTGAAAGCACCCTGGATCACCGCCT
GGGTCATGGATTGAGTGGCAGGGTAGCCACTGATGGCGCCAGTTCCCTCAGTTTGGCCATCCAGCTGCCC
CTCAGACACCTGGATCACCCTGTACATCACCTGGCCCCCATTCTCAGTTCGGAAGACGTACTTGACGTTG
GGGTCAGGGAAGGTGGCAGCTGACTGGATGCTGGCAATAGCCACACTGGTTGGGTCTTCCCCAGTAGCCA
CTGCACCTTCCTGAATCTGCACTGTCCCCTCTTCCGTTTCAGCTGTTTTCTGCTGCCCCTTCATGGTGGC
GGTGCTAGCCTCACGACACCTGAAATGGAAGAAAAAAACTTTGAACCACTGTCTGAGGCTTGAGAATGAA
CCAAGATCCAAACTCAAAAAGGGCAAATTCCAAGGAGAATTACATCAAGTGCCAAGCTGGCCTAACTTCA
GTCTCCACCCACTCAGTGTGGGGAAACTCCATCGCATAAAACCCCTCCCCCCAACCTAAAGACGACGTAC
TCCAAAAGCTCGAGAACTAATCGAGGTGCCTGGACGGCGCCCGGTACTCCGTGGAGTCACATGAAGCGAC
GGCTGAGGACGGAAAGGCCCTTTTCCTTTGTGTGGGTGACTCACCCGCCCGCTCTCCCGAGCGCCGCGTC
CTCCATTTTGAGCTCCCTGCAGCAGGGCCGGGAAGCGGCCATCTTTCCGCTCACGCAACTGGTGCCGACC
GGGCCAGCCTTGCCGCCCAGGGCGGGGCGATACACGGCGGCGCGAGGCCAGGCACCAGAGCAGGCCGGCC
AGCTTGAGACTACCCCCGTCCGATTCTCGGTGGCCGCGCTCGCAGGCCCCGCCTCGCCGAACATGTGCGC
TGGGACGCACGGGCCCCGTCGCCGCCCGCGGCCCCAAAAACCGAAATACCAGTGTGCAGATCTTGGCCCG
CATTTACAAGACTATCTTGCCAGAAAAAAAGCGTCGCAGCAGGTCATCAAAAATTTTAAATGGCTAGAGA
CTTATCGAAAGCAGCGAGACAGGCGCGAAGGTGCCACCAGATTCGCACGCGGCGGCCCCAGCGCCCAGGC
CAGGCCTCAACTCAAGCACGAGGCGAAGGGGCTCCTTAAGCGCAAGGCCTCGAACTCTCCCACCCACTTC
CAACCCGAAGCTCGGGATCAAGAATCACGTACTGCAGCCAGGTGGAAGTAATTCAAGGCACGCAAGGGCC
ATAACCCGTAAAGAGGCCAGGCCCGCGGGAACCACACACGGCACTTACCTGTGTTCTGGCGGCAAACCCG
TTGCGAAAAAGAACGTTCACGGCGACTACTGCACTTATATACGGTTCTCCCCCACCCTCGGGAAAAAGGC
GGAGCCAGTACACGACATCACTTTCCCAGTTTACCCCGCGCCACCTTCTCTAGGCACCGGTTCAATTGCC
GACCCCTCCCCCCAACTTCTCGGGGACTGTGGGCGATGTGCGCTCTGCCCACTGACGGGCACCGGAGCCA
ATTCCCACTCCTTTCAAGACCTAGAAGGTCCATTAGCTGCAAAGATTCCTCTCTGTTTAAAACTTTATCC
ATCTTTGCACCTGCAGGCCTCGAGCCGGCGCCAAAGTGGATCTCTGCTGTCCCTGTAATAAACCCGAAAA
TTTTGAATTTTTGTAATTTGTTTTTGTAATTCTTTAGTTTGTATGTCTGTTGCTATTATGTCTACTATTC
TTTCCCCTGCACTGTACCCCCCAATCCCCCCTTTTCTTTTAAAATTGTGGATGAATACTGCCATTTGTCT
CAAGATCTAGAATTCGTTAACTGGCACCGGGCTTGCGGGTCATGCACCAGGTGCGCGGTCCTTCGGGCAC
CTCGACGTCGGCGGTGACGGTGAAGCCGAGCCGCTCGTAGAAGGGGAGGTTGCGGGGCGCGGAGGTCTCC
AGGAAGGCGGGCACCCCGGCGCGCTCGGCCGCCTCCACTCCGGGGAGCACGACGGCGCTGCCCAGACCCT
TGCCCTGGTGGTCGGGCGAGACGCCGACGGTGGCCAGGAACCACGCGGGCTCCTTGGGCCGGTGCGGCGC
CAGGAGGCCTTCCATCTGTTGCTGCGCGGCCAGCCGGGAACCGCTCAACTCGGCCATGCGCGGGCCGATC
TCGGCGAACACCGCCCCCGCTTCGACGCTCTCCGGCGTGGTCCAGACCGCCACGGCGGCGCCGTCGTCCG
CGACCCACACCTTGCCGATGTCGAGCCCGACGCGCGTGAGGAAGAGTTCTTGCAGCTCGGTGACCCGCTC
GATGTGGCGGTCCGGATCGACGGTGTGGCGCGTGGCGGGGTAGTCGGCGAACGCGGCGGCGAGGGTGCGT
ACGGCCCTGGGGACGTCGTCGCGGGTGGCGAGGCGCACCGTGGGCTTGTACTCGGTCATGGTAAGCTCCG
GTGGTACCTCTAGAAAGCTTTTTGCAAAAGCCTAGGCCTCCAAAAAAGCCTCCTCACTACTTCTGGAATA
GCTCAGAGGCCGAGGCGGCCTCGGCCTCTGCATAAATAAAAAAAATTAGTCAGCCATGGGGCGGA
