>Addgene plasmid #143318 | TFORF1803 | depositor partial sequence | sequence record 282092 | Insert
ACCGCCACCATGAAGGGGCAGCAGAAAACAGCTGAAACGGAAGAGGGGACAGTGCAGATTCAGGAAGGTG
CAGTGGCTACTGGGGAAGACCCAACCAGTGTGGCTATTGCCAGCATCCAGTCAGCTGCCACCTTCCCTGA
CCCCAACGTCAAGTACGTCTTCCGAACTGAGAATGGGGGCCAGGTGATGTACAGGGTGATCCAGGTGTCT
GAGGGGCAGCTGGATGGCCAAACTGAGGGAACTGGCGCCATCAGTGGCTACCCTGCCACTCAATCCATGA
CCCAGGCGGTGATCCAGGGTGCTTTCACCAGTGATGATGCAGTTGACACGGAGGGGACAGCTGCTGAGAC
GCACTATACTTACTTCCCCAGCACGGCAGTGGGAGATGGGGCAGGGGGTACCACATCGGGGAGTACAGCT
GCTGTTGTTACTACCCAGGGCTCAGAGGCACTGCTGGGGCAGGCGACCCCTCCTGGCACTGGTCAATTCT
TTGTGATGATGTCACCACAAGAAGTACTGCAGGGAGGAAGCCAGCGCTCAATTGCCCCTAGGACTCACCC
TTATTCCCCGAAGTCAGAAGCTCCCCGGACGACTCGGGATGAGAAACGCAGGGCTCAGCATAATGAAGTG
GAGCGTCGCCGCCGAGACAAGATCAACAACTGGATCGTGCAGCTCTCCAAGATAATCCCAGACTGCTCTA
TGGAGAGCACCAAGTCTGGCCAGAGTAAAGGTGGGATTCTATCCAAAGCTTGTGATTATATCCAGGAGCT
TCGGCAGAGTAACCACCGCTTGTCTGAAGAACTGCAGGGACTTGACCAACTGCAGCTGGACAATGACGTG
CTTCGACAACAGGTGGAAGATCTTAAAAACAAGAATCTGCTGCTTCGAGCTCAGTTGCGGCACCACGGAT
TAGAGGTCGTCATCAAGAATGACAGCAACTAGTAATGAACTAGTCCGTAACTTGAAAGTATTTCGATTTC
TTGGCTTTATATATCTTGTGGAAAGGACGAGAGCGGCTGTGCTGGACCATGCTT
