>Addgene plasmid #143318 | TFORF1803 | depositor partial sequence | sequence record 282093 | Barcode
GAGCGGCTGTGCTGGACCATGCTT
